Addgene plasmid #72261: pCDH-EF1-Fon-tdTomato
Purpose: Express tdTomato when FLP is expressed by another vector
Depositing lab: Kazuhiro Oka. Depositing organization: Baylor College of Medicine.
Backbone
  Vector backbone: pCDH-CMV-MCS
  Backbone manufacturer: Systembio
  Backbone size w/o insert (bp): 7133
  Modifications to backbone: ClaI/SalI fragment was replaced with EF1 + new MCS
  Vector type: Mammalian Expression, Lentiviral
Growth in bacteria
  Bacterial resistance: Ampicillin, 100 μg/mL
  Growth temperature: 37°C
  Growth strain: NEB Stable
  Copy number: High Copy
Gene/Insert
  Gene/Insert name: tdTomato
  Species: Synthetic
  Insert size (bp): 1450
  Mutation: T230I in tdTomato (please see depositor's comment below)
  Promoter: elongation factor-1
  Cloning method: Restriction Enzyme; 5′ cloning site AscI (not destroyed); 3′ cloning site NheI (not destroyed)
  Sequencing primers: 5′ GCACTTGATGTAATTCTCC; 3′ CAACACCACGGAATTGTCAG
Terms and licenses: Academic/Nonprofit Terms; Industry Terms: Not Available to Industry
Depositor comments: The depositor noted that the TdTomato T230I mutation found in Addgene's quality control sequence does NOT affect plasmid function.
How to cite: pCDH-EF1-Fon-tdTomato was a gift from Kazuhiro Oka (Addgene plasmid # 72261 ; http://n2t.net/addgene:72261 ; RRID:Addgene_72261)
