[The description below was written by a language model from this plasmid's Addgene catalogue record and pLannotate feature annotations shown in this document.]
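Description:
pCDH-EF1-Fon-tdTomato is a third-generation-style HIV-1 lentiviral transfer plasmid built on the pCDH-CMV-MCS backbone, in which a ClaI/SalI fragment was replaced with an EF-1α promoter and a new multiple cloning site. It is maintained in E. coli through a high-copy ColE1/pUC-type origin and selected with ampicillin via the β-lactamase gene. The viral portion has a hybrid RSV promoter/truncated 5' LTR that drives genomic RNA production in packaging cells. This is followed by the Ψ packaging signal with a gag fragment, the Rev response element, and the cPPT/CTS, which aids nuclear import. Downstream sit a WPRE to enhance transcript stability and expression and a truncated 3' LTR, then an SV40 poly(A) signal and SV40 origin. The remaining small annotations (env, nef, small t, lac, rop, bom fragments) are backbone remnants rather than functional payload.

The payload is an FLP-dependent ("Fon") reporter. The tdTomato coding sequence, cloned between AscI and NheI sites, lies in the antisense orientation relative to the EF-1α promoter. It is flanked by two minimal FRT sites annotated on opposite strands. In this arrangement no functional fluorescent protein is made until FLP recombinase, supplied from a separate vector, inverts the intervening segment and places tdTomato in the sense orientation for constitutive EF-1α-driven expression. With only a single pair of inverted FRT sites annotated, the inversion would in principle be reversible.

The tdTomato carries a T230I substitution that the depositor reports does not affect function. The annotated sequence record is described as reconstructed and only partially sequenced. The plasmid serves to label mammalian cells red only where FLP is present, by transfection or lentiviral transduction.
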