Features (pLannotate 1.2.2; 27 found; start..end, strand, type, name):
      6..227     +  promoter       RSV promoter: Rous sarcoma virus enhancer/promoter
    234..414     +  LTR            5' LTR (truncated): truncated 5' long terminal repeat (LTR) from HIV-1
    458..583     +  misc_feature   HIV-1 Ψ: packaging signal of human immunodeficiency virus type 1
    567..905     +  CDS            HIV-1 gag (fragment): gag protein from human immunodeficiency virus 1; gag
   1025..1361    +  ncRNA          RRE: Accession: RF00036 - HIV Rev response element
   1397..1786    +  CDS            env (fragment): ENV_HV1H2 - Experimental evidence at protein level: Swiss-Prot protein existence level 1. [Transmembrane protein gp41]: Acts as a class I viral fusion protein. Under the current model, the protein has at least 3 conformational states: pre-fusion native state, pre-hairpin intermediate state, and post-fusion hairpin state. During fusion of viral and target intracellular membranes, the coiled coil regions (heptad repeats) assume a trimer-of-hairpins structure, positioning the fusion peptide in close proximity to the C-terminal region of the ectodomain. The formation of this structure appears to d
   1804..1921    +  misc_feature   cPPT/CTS: central polypurine tract and central termination sequence of HIV-1
   1940..2006    +  CDS            small t antigen (fragment): SV40 (simian virus 40) small t antigen
   2013..3191    +  promoter       EF-1α promoter: strong constitutive promoter for human elongation factor EF-1α
   3204..3236    +  protein_bind   FRT (minimal): supports FLP-mediated excision but not integration (Turan and Bode, 2011) FLP recombinase from the Saccharomyces cerevisiae 2μ plasmid
   3251..4678    -  CDS            tdTomato: tdTomato is a basic (constitutively fluorescent) orange fluorescent protein published in 2004, derived from Discosoma sp.. It is reported to be a somewhat slowly-maturing tandem dimer with low acid sensitivity.
   4694..4726    -  protein_bind   FRT (minimal): supports FLP-mediated excision but not integration (Turan and Bode, 2011) FLP recombinase from the Saccharomyces cerevisiae 2μ plasmid
   4739..5327    +  misc_feature   WPRE: woodchuck hepatitis virus posttranscriptional regulatory element
   5322..5429    +  CDS            nef (fragment): NEF_SIVS4 - Experimental evidence at protein level: Swiss-Prot protein existence level 1. Interferes with TCR signaling from the cell membrane. Interacts with CD247/TCRZ (TCR zeta chain) and exert potent down- regulation of cell surface TCR/CD3 complexes. From Simian immunodeficiency virus (isolate F236/smH4) (SIV-sm) (Simian immunodeficiency virus sooty mangabey monkey).
   5454..5634    +  LTR            5' LTR (truncated): truncated 5' long terminal repeat (LTR) from HIV-1
   5706..5827    +  polyA_signal   SV40 poly(A) signal: SV40 polyadenylation signal
   5846..5981    +  rep_origin     SV40 ori: SV40 origin of replication
   6043..6059    -  protein_bind   lac operator: The lac repressor binds to the lac operator to inhibit transcription in E. coli. This inhibition can be relieved by adding lactose or isopropyl-β-D-thiogalactopyranoside (IPTG). lac repressor encoded by lacI
   6067..6097    -  promoter       lac promoter: promoter for the E. coli lac operon
   6112..6133    -  protein_bind   CAP binding site: CAP binding activates transcription in the presence of cAMP. E. coli catabolite activator protein
   6146..6238    -  CDS            lacI (fragment): lac repressor; lacI; The lac repressor binds to the lac operator to inhibit transcription in E. coli. This inhibition can be relieved by adding lactose or isopropyl-β-D-thiogalactopyranoside (IPTG).
   6421..7009    -  rep_origin     ori: high-copy-number ColE1/pMB1/pBR322/pUC origin of replication
   7180..8040    -  CDS            AmpR: β-lactamase; bla; confers resistance to ampicillin, carbenicillin, and related antibiotics
   8041..8145    -  promoter       AmpR promoter: bla
   8240..8275    +  CDS            rop (fragment): Rop protein, which maintains plasmids at low copy number; rop
   8377..8476    +  misc_feature   bom (fragment): basis of mobility region from pBR322
   8482..8636    -  CDS            lacZα (fragment): LacZα fragment of β-galactosidase; lacZ fragment
>Addgene plasmid #72261 | pCDH-EF1-Fon-tdTomato | depositor full sequence | sequence record 131822 | reconstructed, partially sequenced
ACGCGTGTAGTCTTATGCAATACTCTTGTAGTCTTGCAACATGGTAACGATGAGTTAGCAACATGCCTTA
CAAGGAGAGAAAAAGCACCGTGCATGCCGATTGGTGGAAGTAAGGTGGTACGATCGTGCCTTATTAGGAA
GGCAACAGACGGGTCTGACATGGATTGGACGAACCACTGAATTGCCGCATTGCAGAGATATTGTATTTAA
GTGCCTAGCTCGATACAATAAACGGGTCTCTCTGGTTAGACCAGATCTGAGCCTGGGAGCTCTCTGGCTA
ACTAGGGAACCCACTGCTTAAGCCTCAATAAAGCTTGCCTTGAGTGCTTCAAGTAGTGTGTGCCCGTCTG
TTGTGTGACTCTGGTAACTAGAGATCCCTCAGACCCTTTTAGTCAGTGTGGAAAATCTCTAGCAGTGGCG
CCCGAACAGGGACCTGAAAGCGAAAGGGAAACCAGAGCTCTCTCGACGCAGGACTCGGCTTGCTGAAGCG
CGCACGGCAAGAGGCGAGGGGCGGCGACTGGTGAGTACGCCAAAAATTTTGACTAGCGGAGGCTAGAAGG
AGAGAGATGGGTGCGAGAGCGTCAGTATTAAGCGGGGGAGAATTAGATCGCGATGGGAAAAAATTCGGTT
AAGGCCAGGGGGAAAGAAAAAATATAAATTAAAACATATAGTATGGGCAAGCAGGGAGCTAGAACGATTC
GCAGTTAATCCTGGCCTGTTAGAAACATCAGAAGGCTGTAGACAAATACTGGGACAGCTACAACCATCCC
TTCAGACAGGATCAGAAGAACTTAGATCATTATATAATACAGTAGCAACCCTCTATTGTGTGCATCAAAG
GATAGAGATAAAAGACACCAAGGAAGCTTTAGACAAGATAGAGGAAGAGCAAAACAAAAGTAAGACCACC
GCACAGCAAGCGGCCACTGATCTTCAGACCTGGAGGAGGAGATATGAGGGACAATTGGAGAAGTGAATTA
TATAAATATAAAGTAGTAAAAATTGAACCATTAGGAGTAGCACCCACCAAGGCAAAGAGAAGAGTGGTGC
AGAGAGAAAAAAGAGCAGTGGGAATAGGAGCTTTGTTCCTTGGGTTCTTGGGAGCAGCAGGAAGCACTAT
GGGCGCAGCCTCAATGACGCTGACGGTACAGGCCAGACAATTATTGTCTGGTATAGTGCAGCAGCAGAAC
AATTTGCTGAGGGCTATTGAGGCGCAACAGCATCTGTTGCAACTCACAGTCTGGGGCATCAAGCAGCTCC
AGGCAAGAATCCTGGCTGTGGAAAGATACCTAAAGGATCAACAGCTCCTGGGGATTTGGGGTTGCTCTGG
AAAACTCATTTGCACCACTGCTGTGCCTTGGAATGCTAGTTGGAGTAATAAATCTCTGGAACAGATTGGA
ATCACACGACCTGGATGGAGTGGGACAGAGAAATTAACAATTACACAAGCTTAATACACTCCTTAATTGA
AGAATCGCAAAACCAGCAAGAAAAGAATGAACAAGAATTATTGGAATTAGATAAATGGGCAAGTTTGTGG
AATTGGTTTAACATAACAAATTGGCTGTGGTATATAAAATTATTCATAATGATAGTAGGAGGCTTGGTAG
GTTTAAGAATAGTTTTTGCTGTACTTTCTATAGTGAATAGAGTTAGGCAGGGATATTCACCATTATCGTT
TCAGACCCACCTCCCAACCCCGAGGGGACCCGACAGGCCCGAAGGAATAGAAGAAGAAGGTGGAGAGAGA
GACAGAGACAGATCCATTCGATTAGTGAACGGATCTCGACGGTATCGGTTAACTTTTAAAAGAAAAGGGG
GGATTGGGGGGTACAGTGCAGGGGAAAGAATAGTAGACATAATAGCAACAGACATACAAACTAAAGAATT
ACAAAAACAAATTACAAAAATTCAAAATTTTATCGATAGCTTTGCAAAGATGGATAAAGTTTTAAACAGA
GAGGAATCTTTGCAGCTAATGGACCTTCTAGGTCTTGAAAGGAGTGGGAATTGGCTCCGGTGCCCGTCAG
TGGGCAGAGCGCACATCGCCCACAGTCCCCGAGAAGTTGGGGGGAGGGGTCGGCAATTGAACCGGTGCCT
AGAGAAGGTGGCGCGGGGTAAACTGGGAAAGTGATGTCGTGTACTGGCTCCGCCTTTTTCCCGAGGGTGG
GGGAGAACCGTATATAAGTGCAGTAGTCGCCGTGAACGTTCTTTTTCGCAACGGGTTTGCCGCCAGAACA
CAGGTAAGTGCCGTGTGTGGTTCCCGCGGGCCTGGCCTCTTTACGGGTTATGGCCCTTGCGTGCCTTGAA
TTACTTCCACCTGGCTGCAGTACGTGATTCTTGATCCCGAGCTTCGGGTTGGAAGTGGGTGGGAGAGTTC
GAGGCCTTGCGCTTAAGGAGCCCCTTCGCCTCGTGCTTGAGTTGAGGCCTGGCCTGGGCGCTGGGGCCGC
CGCGTGCGAATCTGGTGGCACCTTCGCGCCTGTCTCGCTGCTTTCGATAAGTCTCTAGCCATTTAAAATT
TTTGATGACCTGCTGCGACGCTTTTTTTCTGGCAAGATAGTCTTGTAAATGCGGGCCAAGATCTGCACAC
TGGTATTTCGGTTTTTGGGGCCGCGGGCGGCGACGGGGCCCGTGCGTCCCAGCGCACATGTTCGGCGAGG
CGGGGCCTGCGAGCGCGGCCACCGAGAATCGGACGGGGGTAGTCTCAAGCTGGCCGGCCTGCTCTGGTGC
CTGGCCTCGCGCCGCCGTGTATCGCCCCGCCCTGGGCGGCAAGGCTGGCCCGGTCGGCACCAGTTGCGTG
AGCGGAAAGATGGCCGCTTCCCGGCCCTGCTGCAGGGAGCTCAAAATGGAGGACGCGGCGCTCGGGAGAG
CGGGCGGGTGAGTCACCCACACAAAGGAAAAGGGCCTTTCCGTCCTCAGCCGTCGCTTCATGTGACTCCA
CGGAGTACCGGGCGCCGTCCAGGCACCTCGATTAGTTCTCGAGCTTTTGGAGTACGTCGTCTTTAGGTTG
GGGGGAGGGGTTTTATGCGATGGAGTTTCCCCACACTGAGTGGGTGGAGACTGAAGTTAGGCCAGCTTGG
CACTTGATGTAATTCTCCTTGGAATTTGCCCTTTTTGAGTTTGGATCTTGGTTCATTCTCAAGCCTCAGA
CAGTGGTTCAAAGTTTTTTTCTTCCATTTCAGGTGTCGTGAGGAATTGGATCCGAAGTTCCTATTCTCTG
AAAGTATAGGAACTTCGGCGCGCCTTATTACTTGTACAGCTCGTCCATGCCGTACAGGAACAGGTGGTGG
CGGCCCTCGGAGCGCTCGTACTGTTCCACGATGGTGTAGTCCTCGTTGTGGGAGGTGATGTCCAGCTTGG
TGTCCACGTAGTAGTAGCCGGGCAGTTGCACGGGCTTCTTGGCCATGTAGATGGTCTTGAACTCCACCAG
GTAGTGGCCGCCGTCCTTCAGCTTCAGGGCCTGGTGGATCTCGCCCTTCAGCACGCCGTCGCGGGGGTAC
AGGCGCTCGGTGGAGGCCTCCCAGCCCATGGTCTTCTTCTGCATTACGGGGCCGTCGGGGGGGAAGTTGG
TGCCGCGCATCTTCACCTTGTAGATCAGCGTGCCGTCCTGCAGGGAGGAGTCCTGGGTCACGGTCACCAG
ACCGCCGTCCTCGAAGTTCATCACGCGCTCCCACTTGAAGCCCTCGGGGAAGGACAGCTTCTTGTAATCG
GGGATGTCGGCGGGGTGCTTCACGTACGCCTTGGAGCCGTACATGAACTGGGGGGACAGGATGTCCCAGG
CGAAGGGCAGGGGGCCGCCCTTGGTCACCTTCAGCTTGGCGGTCTGGGTGCCCTCGTAGGGGCGGCCCTC
GCCCTCGCCCTCGATCTCGAACTCGTGGCCGTTCATGGAGCCCTCCATGCGCACCTTGAAGCGCATGAAC
TCTTTGATGACGGCCATGTTGTTGTCCTCGGAGGAGGCGGTGCCGGAGCTGCCGCTGCCGGTGCTGCCGG
TGCCATGCCCCAGGAACAGGTGGTGGCGGCCCTCGGAGCGCTCGTACTGTTCCACGATGGTGTAGTCCTC
GTTGTGGGAGGTGATGTCCAGCTTGGTGTCCACGTAGTAGTAGCCGGGCAGTTGCACGGGCTTCTTGGCC
ATGTAGATGGTCTTGAACTCCACCAGGTAGTGGCCGCCGTCCTTCAGCTTCAGGGCCTGGTGGATCTCGC
CCTTCAGCACGCCGTCGCGGGGGTACAGGCGCTCGGTGGAGGCCTCCCAGCCCATGGTCTTCTTCTGCAT
TACGGGGCCGTCGGGGGGGAAGTTGGTGCCGCGCATCTTCACCTTGTAGATCAGCGTGCCGTCCTGCAGG
GAGGAGTCCTGGGTCACGGTCACCAGACCGCCGTCCTCGAAGTTCATCACGCGCTCCCACTTGAAGCCCT
CGGGGAAGGACAGCTTCTTGTAATCGGGGATGTCGGCGGGGTGCTTCACGTACGCCTTGGAGCCGTACAT
GAACTGGGGGGACAGGATGTCCCAGGCGAAGGGCAGGGGGCCGCCCTTGGTCACCTTCAGCTTGGCGGTC
TGGGTGCCCTCGTAGGGGCGGCCCTCGCCCTCGCCCTCGATCTCGAACTCGTGGCCGTTCATGGAGCCCT
CCATGCGCACCTTGAAGCGCATGAACTCTTTGATGACCTCCTCGCCCTTGCTCACCATTGGCCCGGGGCT
AGCGAAGTTCCTATACTTTCAGAGAATAGGAACTTCGAATTCGTCGACAATCAACCTCTGGATTACAAAA
TTTGTGAAAGATTGACTGGTATTCTTAACTATGTTGCTCCTTTTACGCTATGTGGATACGCTGCTTTAAT
GCCTTTGTATCATGCTATTGCTTCCCGTATGGCTTTCATTTTCTCCTCCTTGTATAAATCCTGGTTGCTG
TCTCTTTATGAGGAGTTGTGGCCCGTTGTCAGGCAACGTGGCGTGGTGTGCACTGTGTTTGCTGACGCAA
CCCCCACTGGTTGGGGCATTGCCACCACCTGTCAGCTCCTTTCCGGGACTTTCGCTTTCCCCCTCCCTAT
TGCCACGGCGGAACTCATCGCCGCCTGCCTTGCCCGCTGCTGGACAGGGGCTCGGCTGTTGGGCACTGAC
AATTCCGTGGTGTTGTCGGGGAAATCATCGTCCTTTCCTTGGCTGCTCGCCTGTGTTGCCACCTGGATTC
TGCGCGGGACGTCCTTCTGCTACGTCCCTTCGGCCCTCAATCCAGCGGACCTTCCTTCCCGCGGCCTGCT
GCCGGCTCTGCGGCCTCTTCCGCGTCTTCGCCTTCGCCCTCAGACGAGTCGGATCTCCCTTTGGGCCGCC
TCCCCGCCTGGTACCTTTAAGACCAATGACTTACAAGGCAGCTGTAGATCTTAGCCACTTTTTAAAAGAA
AAGGGGGGACTGGAAGGGCTAATTCACTCCCAACGAAAATAAGATCTGCTTTTTGCTTGTACTGGGTCTC
TCTGGTTAGACCAGATCTGAGCCTGGGAGCTCTCTGGCTAACTAGGGAACCCACTGCTTAAGCCTCAATA
AAGCTTGCCTTGAGTGCTTCAAGTAGTGTGTGCCCGTCTGTTGTGTGACTCTGGTAACTAGAGATCCCTC
AGACCCTTTTAGTCAGTGTGGAAAATCTCTAGCAGTAGTAGTTCATGTCATCTTATTATTCAGTATTTAT
AACTTGCAAAGAAATGAATATCAGAGAGTGAGAGGAACTTGTTTATTGCAGCTTATAATGGTTACAAATA
AAGCAATAGCATCACAAATTTCACAAATAAAGCATTTTTTTCACTGCATTCTAGTTGTGGTTTGTCCAAA
CTCATCAATGTATCTTATCATGTCTGGCTCTAGCTATCCCGCCCCTAACTCCGCCCAGTTCCGCCCATTC
TCCGCCCCATGGCTGACTAATTTTTTTTATTTATGCAGAGGCCGAGGCCGCCTCGGCCTCTGAGCTATTC
CAGAAGTAGTGAGGAGGCTTTTTTGGAGGCCTAGACTTTTGCAGAGACGGCCCAAATTCGTAATCATGGT
CATAGCTGTTTCCTGTGTGAAATTGTTATCCGCTCACAATTCCACACAACATACGAGCCGGAAGCATAAA
GTGTAAAGCCTGGGGTGCCTAATGAGTGAGCTAACTCACATTAATTGCGTTGCGCTCACTGCCCGCTTTC
CAGTCGGGAAACCTGTCGTGCCAGCTGCATTAATGAATCGGCCAACGCGCGGGGAGAGGCGGTTTGCGTA
TTGGGCGCTCTTCCGCTTCCTCGCTCACTGACTCGCTGCGCTCGGTCGTTCGGCTGCGGCGAGCGGTATC
AGCTCACTCAAAGGCGGTAATACGGTTATCCACAGAATCAGGGGATAACGCAGGAAAGAACATGTGAGCA
AAAGGCCAGCAAAAGGCCAGGAACCGTAAAAAGGCCGCGTTGCTGGCGTTTTTCCATAGGCTCCGCCCCC
CTGACGAGCATCACAAAAATCGACGCTCAAGTCAGAGGTGGCGAAACCCGACAGGACTATAAAGATACCA
GGCGTTTCCCCCTGGAAGCTCCCTCGTGCGCTCTCCTGTTCCGACCCTGCCGCTTACCGGATACCTGTCC
GCCTTTCTCCCTTCGGGAAGCGTGGCGCTTTCTCATAGCTCACGCTGTAGGTATCTCAGTTCGGTGTAGG
TCGTTCGCTCCAAGCTGGGCTGTGTGCACGAACCCCCCGTTCAGCCCGACCGCTGCGCCTTATCCGGTAA
CTATCGTCTTGAGTCCAACCCGGTAAGACACGACTTATCGCCACTGGCAGCAGCCACTGGTAACAGGATT
AGCAGAGCGAGGTATGTAGGCGGTGCTACAGAGTTCTTGAAGTGGTGGCCTAACTACGGCTACACTAGAA
GGACAGTATTTGGTATCTGCGCTCTGCTGAAGCCAGTTACCTTCGGAAAAAGAGTTGGTAGCTCTTGATC
CGGCAAACAAACCACCGCTGGTAGCGGTGGTTTTTTTGTTTGCAAGCAGCAGATTACGCGCAGAAAAAAA
GGATCTCAAGAAGATCCTTTGATCTTTTCTACGGGGTCTGACGCTCAGTGGAACGAAAACTCACGTTAAG
GGATTTTGGTCATGAGATTATCAAAAAGGATCTTCACCTAGATCCTTTTAAATTAAAAATGAAGTTTTAA
ATCAATCTAAAGTATATATGAGTAAACTTGGTCTGACAGTTACCAATGCTTAATCAGTGAGGCACCTATC
TCAGCGATCTGTCTATTTCGTTCATCCATAGTTGCCTGACTCCCCGTCGTGTAGATAACTACGATACGGG
AGGGCTTACCATCTGGCCCCAGTGCTGCAATGATACCGCGAGACCCACGCTCACCGGCTCCAGATTTATC
AGCAATAAACCAGCCAGCCGGAAGGGCCGAGCGCAGAAGTGGTCCTGCAACTTTATCCGCCTCCATCCAG
TCTATTAATTGTTGCCGGGAAGCTAGAGTAAGTAGTTCGCCAGTTAATAGTTTGCGCAACGTTGTTGCCA
TTGCTACAGGCATCGTGGTGTCACGCTCGTCGTTTGGTATGGCTTCATTCAGCTCCGGTTCCCAACGATC
AAGGCGAGTTACATGATCCCCCATGTTGTGCAAAAAAGCGGTTAGCTCCTTCGGTCCTCCGATCGTTGTC
AGAAGTAAGTTGGCCGCAGTGTTATCACTCATGGTTATGGCAGCACTGCATAATTCTCTTACTGTCATGC
CATCCGTAAGATGCTTTTCTGTGACTGGTGAGTACTCAACCAAGTCATTCTGAGAATAGTGTATGCGGCG
ACCGAGTTGCTCTTGCCCGGCGTCAATACGGGATAATACCGCGCCACATAGCAGAACTTTAAAAGTGCTC
ATCATTGGAAAACGTTCTTCGGGGCGAAAACTCTCAAGGATCTTACCGCTGTTGAGATCCAGTTCGATGT
AACCCACTCGTGCACCCAACTGATCTTCAGCATCTTTTACTTTCACCAGCGTTTCTGGGTGAGCAAAAAC
AGGAAGGCAAAATGCCGCAAAAAAGGGAATAAGGGCGACACGGAAATGTTGAATACTCATACTCTTCCTT
TTTCAATATTATTGAAGCATTTATCAGGGTTATTGTCTCATGAGCGGATACATATTTGAATGTATTTAGA
AAAATAAACAAATAGGGGTTCCGCGCACATTTCCCCGAAAAGTGCCACCTGACGTCTAAGAAACCATTAT
TATCATGACATTAACCTATAAAAATAGGCGTATCACGAGGCCCTTTCGTCTCGCGCGTTTCGGTGATGAC
GGTGAAAACCTCTGACACATGCAGCTCCCGGAGACGGTCACAGCTTGTCTGTAAGCGGATGCCGGGAGCA
GACAAGCCCGTCAGGGCGCGTCAGCGGGTGTTGGCGGGTGTCGGGGCTGGCTTAACTATGCGGCATCAGA
GCAGATTGTACTGAGAGTGCACCATATGCGGTGTGAAATACCGCACAGATGCGTAAGGAGAAAATACCGC
ATCAGGCGCCATTCGCCATTCAGGCTGCGCAACTGTTGGGAAGGGCGATCGGTGCGGGCCTCTTCGCTAT
TACGCCAGCTGGCGAAAGGGGGATGTGCTGCAAGGCGATTAAGTTGGGTAACGCCAGGGTTTTCCCAGTC
ACGACGTTGTAAAACGACGGCCAGTGCCAAGCTG
