>Addgene plasmid #72261 | pCDH-EF1-Fon-tdTomato | addgene partial sequence | sequence record 134550 | EF1a-F 5'-TCAAGCCTCAGACAGTGGTTC-3'
AGTTCCTATTCTCTGAAAGTATAGGAACTTCGGCGCGCCTTATTACTTGTACAGCTCGTCCATGCCGTAC
AGGAACAGGTGGTGGCGGCCCTCGGAGCGCTCGTACTGTTCCACGATGGTGTAGTCCTCGTTGTGGGAGG
TGATGTCCAGCTTGGTGTCCACGTAGTAGTAGCCGGGCAGTTGCACGGGCTTCTTGGCCATGTAGATGGT
CTTGAACTCCACCAGGTAGTGGCCGCCGTCCTTCAGCTTCAGGGCCTGGTGGATCTCGCCCTTCAGCACG
CCGTCGCGGGGGTACAGGCGCTCGGTGGAGGCCTCCCAGCCCATGGTCTTCTTCTGCATTACGGGGCCGT
CGGGGGGGAAGTTGGTGCCGCGCATCTTCACCTTGTAGATCAGCGTGCCGTCCTGCAGGGAGGAGTCCTG
GGTCACGGTCACCAGACCGCCGTCCTCGAAGTTCATCACGCGCTCCCACTTGAAGCCCTCGGGGAAGGAC
AGCTTCTTGTAATCGGGGATGTCGGCGGGGTGCTTCACGTACGCCTTGGAGCCGTACATGAACTGGGGGG
ACAGGATGTCCCAGGCGAAGGGCAGGGGGCCGCCCTTGGTCACCTTCAGCTTGGCGGTCTGGGTGCCCTC
GTAGGGGCGGCCCTCGCCCTCGCCCTCGATCTCGAACTCGTGGCCGTTCATGGAGCCCTCCATGCGCACC
TTGAAGCGCATGAACTCTTTGATGACGGCCATGTTGTTGTCCTCGGAGGAGGCGGTGCCGGAGCTGCCGC
TGCCGGTGCTGCCGATGCCATGCCC
