>Addgene plasmid #72261 | pCDH-EF1-Fon-tdTomato | addgene partial sequence | sequence record 134551 | WPRE-R 5'-CATAGCGTAAAAGGAGCAACA-3'
ATCCAGAGGTTGATTGTCGACGAATTCGAAGTTCCTATTCTCTGAAAGTATAGGAACTTCGCTAGCCCCG
GGCCAATGGTGAGCAAGGGCGAGGAGGTCATCAAAGAGTTCATGCGCTTCAAGGTGCGCATGGAGGGCTC
CATGAACGGCCACGAGTTCGAGATCGAGGGCGAGGGCGAGGGCCGCCCCTACGAGGGCACCCAGACCGCC
AAGCTGAAGGTGACCAAGGGCGGCCCCCTGCCCTTCGCCTGGGACATCCTGTCCCCCCAGTTCATGTACG
GCTCCAAGGCGTACGTGAAGCACCCCGCCGACATCCCCGATTACAAGAAGCTGTCCTTCCCCGAGGGCTT
CAAGTGGGAGCGCGTGATGAACTTCGAGGACGGCGGTCTGGTGACCGTGACCCAGGACTCCTCCCTGCAG
GACGGCACGCTGATCTACAAGGTGAAGATGCGCGGCACCAACTTCCCCCCCGACGGCCCCGTAATGCAGA
AGAAGACCATGGGCTGGGAGGCCTCCACCGAGCGCCTGTACCCCCGCGACGGCGTGCTGAAGGGCGAGAT
CCACCAGGCCCTGAAGCTGAAGGACGGCGGCCACTACCTGGTGGAGTTCAAGACCATCTACATGGCCAAG
AAGCCCGTGCAACTGCCCGGCTACTACTACGTGGACACCAAGCTGGACATCACCTCCCACAACGAGGACT
ACACCATCGTGGAACAGTACGAGCGCTCCGAGGGCCGCCACCACCTGTTCCTGGGGCATGGCATCGGCAG
CACCGGCAGCGGCAGCTCCGGCACCG
